>Addgene plasmid #49196 | pAdTrack-mC/EBPbeta | addgene partial sequence | sequence record 74659 | mCebpb-Rev  5'-TGGTAGCCCAGGTAGGCG-3'
GCGGGCGCGTCGTCCGCGCGCTTGNNGTCCGCGGGTTCGAAGCCCGGCTCCGCCTTGAGCGCGGCGGGAG
GCGGCGGCGGGAAGCAGGCGGGCGGCGCGGCCTTGGCGCCCGCGCGGCCGAGGCTCACGTAACCGTAGTC
GGCCGGCTTCNTGCTCGGCTTGGCGCCGTANTCGTCGGCGAANAGGTCGGAGAGGAAGTCGTGGTGCGCG
GGCGCGGGCGCGGCGAAGTCCGCGGCGGGCGCGAGCGGCTCCAGGTAGGGGCTGAAGTCGATGGCGCGCT
CNTGCTCGCCAATGGCCGGCTCGGCGGCGGGGGCGCGCGGCGCGGCGCGGGCCGCCTTGGCCCCGTAGGC
CAGGCAGTCGGGCTCGTAGTAGAAGTTGGCCACTTCCATGGTGGGGTACCAGATCTCNANNGGATCTGAC
GGTTCANTAAACCAGCTCTGCTTATATANACCTCCCACCGNACNCGCCTACCGCCCATTTGCGTCA
