[The description below was written by a language model from this plasmid's Addgene catalogue record.]
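Description:
pAdTrack-mC/EBPbeta is an adenoviral shuttle vector built on the pAdTrack-CMV backbone and carrying mouse C/EBPbeta (Cebpb, CCAAT/enhancer binding protein beta). It is propagated in E. coli under kanamycin selection; its copy number is not recorded. Shuttle plasmids of the pAdTrack family are not infectious on their own. They are designed to be recombined with an adenoviral backbone plasmid to generate a recombinant adenoviral genome, which is then packaged in a complementing cell line. The pAdTrack-CMV parent is generally known to carry a separate GFP tracer cassette that allows transduced cells to be followed. No feature table was supplied for this record, so the presence and arrangement of that reporter, the recombination arms and the replication origin cannot be confirmed here.

The insert is an 837 bp fragment encoding the LAP (liver-enriched activator protein) isoform of mouse C/EBPbeta, cloned by restriction digestion between EcoRV and BglII sites, both of which were retained, and expressed from the CMV promoter for strong constitutive expression in mammalian cells. No epitope tags or fusions are listed. C/EBPbeta isoforms arise from alternative in-frame translation start sites on a single mRNA. The depositor notes that the downstream LIP start site has not been mutated, so the shorter LIP isoform, generally regarded as an inhibitory form lacking most of the transactivation domain, is produced alongside LAP. Users should therefore expect a mixture of the two isoforms rather than LAP alone. The construct is intended for generating adenovirus to overexpress mouse C/EBPbeta in transduced cells; the record does not describe specific experimental applications.
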