Addgene plasmid #49196: pAdTrack-mC/EBPbeta
Purpose: adenoviral shuttle vector with mouse C/EBPbeta
Depositing lab: Jed Friedman. Depositing organization: University of Colorado Denver and Anschutz Medical Campus.
Backbone
  Vector backbone: pAdTrack-CMV
  Backbone manufacturer: Bert Vogelstein (Addgene plasmid 16405)
  Vector type: Adenoviral
Growth in bacteria
  Bacterial resistance: Kanamycin, 50 μg/mL
  Growth temperature: 37°C
  Growth strain: DH5alpha
  Copy number: Unknown
Gene/Insert
  Gene/Insert name: C/EBPbeta LAP fragment (alt names: CCAAT/enhancer binding protein (C/EBP), beta; LAP)
  Species: M. musculus (mouse)
  Insert size (bp): 837
  Entrez Gene: Cebpb (a.k.a. C/EBPbeta, CRP2, IL-6DBP, LAP, LIP, NF-IL6, NF-M, Nfil6)
  Promoter: CMV
  Cloning method: Restriction Enzyme; 5′ cloning site EcoRV (not destroyed); 3′ cloning site BglII (not destroyed)
  Sequencing primers: 5′ unknown
Terms and licenses: Academic/Nonprofit Terms; Industry Terms: Not Available to Industry
Depositor comments: Note that the C/EBPbeta LIP fragment is expressed as well LAP (LIP start site is not mutated).
How to cite: pAdTrack-mC/EBPbeta was a gift from Jed Friedman (Addgene plasmid # 49196 ; http://n2t.net/addgene:49196 ; RRID:Addgene_49196)
